Addgene plasmid #121379: pUC57-Kan_TH16_ms119_72
Purpose: Level 0 Golden-Gate compatible vector
Depositing lab: Sophien Kamoun. Depositing organization: Sainsbury Laboratory, Norwich. Publication: A Clone Resource of Magnaporthe oryzae Effectors That Share Sequence and Structural Similarities Across Host-Specific Lineages. Petit-Houdenot Y, Langner T, Harant A, Win J, Kamoun S. Mol Plant Microbe Interact. 2020 Aug;33(8):1032-1035. doi: 10.1094/MPMI-03-20-0052-A. Epub 2020 Jun 22. PubMed 32460610.
Backbone
  Vector backbone: pUC57-Kan
  Backbone size w/o insert (bp): 2626
  Vector type: Golden Gate
  Selectable markers: lacZ
Growth in bacteria
  Bacterial resistance: Kanamycin, 50 μg/mL
  Growth temperature: 37°C
  Growth strain: DH5alpha
  Copy number: High Copy
Gene/Insert
  Gene/Insert name: TH16_AVR-Pimk1_72
  Mutation: Magnaporthe oryzae
  Cloning method: Restriction Enzyme; 5′ cloning site EcoRV (unknown if destroyed); 3′ cloning site EcoRV (unknown if destroyed)
  Sequencing primers: 5′ M13Fw; 3′ M13Rv
Terms and licenses: Academic/Nonprofit Terms; Industry Terms: Not Available to Industry
How to cite: pUC57-Kan_TH16_ms119_72 was a gift from Sophien Kamoun (Addgene plasmid # 121379 ; http://n2t.net/addgene:121379 ; RRID:Addgene_121379)
