[The description below was written by a language model from this plasmid's Addgene catalogue record and pLannotate feature annotations shown in this document.]
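Description:
pUC57-Kan_TH16_ms119_72 is a small, high-copy E. coli cloning plasmid (2,890 nt in the deposited sequence) that serves as a Level 0 Golden Gate-compatible module. It is built on the pUC57-Kan backbone, which replicates from a ColE1/pUC-type origin and is selected with kanamycin through an aph(3')-Ia aminoglycoside phosphotransferase gene, annotated here as driven by the bla (AmpR) promoter. Short remnants of bom, rop and lacI are also detected; these are backbone vestiges rather than functional elements.

The insert is recorded as TH16_AVR-Pimk1_72, with Magnaporthe oryzae entered in the mutation field, presumably indicating the source organism. The associated publication describes a clone resource of effectors from this blast fungus, so the insert is best read as an effector coding module from the isolate or lineage labelled TH16. It was placed at the EcoRV site within the pUC57 polylinker. The feature table does not annotate the insert itself, but an unannotated gap lies between the lacZα fragment and the lac operator/lac promoter/CAP site. That position is consistent with an insert of a few hundred base pairs interrupting lacZα, which is the basis of the listed lacZ blue/white screen. M13 forward and reverse primer sites flank the region for sequence verification.

The plasmid carries no eukaryotic promoter, tag or terminator, so it is a storage and donor vector, not an expression construct. In hierarchical Golden Gate cloning, Level 0 parts are released by a Type IIS enzyme and assembled with promoters, tags and terminators into higher-level transcription units. The record does not state which Type IIS enzyme or overhangs are used.
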