Features (pLannotate 1.2.2; 10 found; start..end, strand, type, name):
    137..236     +  misc_feature   bom (fragment): basis of mobility region from pBR322
    242..399     -  CDS            lacZα (fragment): LacZα fragment of β-galactosidase; lacZ fragment
    738..754     -  protein_bind   lac operator: The lac repressor binds to the lac operator to inhibit transcription in E. coli. This inhibition can be relieved by adding lactose or isopropyl-β-D-thiogalactopyranoside (IPTG). lac repressor encoded by lacI
    762..792     -  promoter       lac promoter: promoter for the E. coli lac operon
    807..828     -  protein_bind   CAP binding site: CAP binding activates transcription in the presence of cAMP. E. coli catabolite activator protein
    841..933     -  CDS            lacI (fragment): lac repressor; lacI; The lac repressor binds to the lac operator to inhibit transcription in E. coli. This inhibition can be relieved by adding lactose or isopropyl-β-D-thiogalactopyranoside (IPTG).
   1116..1704    -  rep_origin     ori: high-copy-number ColE1/pMB1/pBR322/pUC origin of replication
   1875..2690    -  CDS            KanR: aminoglycoside phosphotransferase; aph(3')-Ia; confers resistance to kanamycin in bacteria or G418 (Geneticin®) in eukaryotes
   2691..2795    -  promoter       AmpR promoter: bla
   2890..35      +  CDS            rop (fragment) (across the origin): Rop protein, which maintains plasmids at low copy number; rop
>Addgene plasmid #121379 | pUC57-Kan_TH16_ms119_72 | depositor full sequence | sequence record 256541 | pUC57-Kan_TH16_ms119_72 sequence 2890 bps
TCGCGCGTTTCGGTGATGACGGTGAAAACCTCTGACACATGCAGCTCCCGGAGACGGTCACAGCTTGTCT
GTAAGCGGATGCCGGGAGCAGACAAGCCCGTCAGGGCGCGTCAGCGGGTGTTGGCGGGTGTCGGGGCTGG
CTTAACTATGCGGCATCAGAGCAGATTGTACTGAGAGTGCACCATATGCGGTGTGAAATACCGCACAGAT
GCGTAAGGAGAAAATACCGCATCAGGCGCCATTCGCCATTCAGGCTGCGCAACTGTTGGGAAGGGCGATC
GGTGCGGGCCTCTTCGCTATTACGCCAGCTGGCGAAAGGGGGATGTGCTGCAAGGCGATTAAGTTGGGTA
ACGCCAGGGTTTTCCCAGTCACGACGTTGTAAAACGACGGCCAGTGAATTGACGCGTATTGGGATGGAAC
TTGGTCTCTAAGCTCAAATATTTGGACAACCAAAAACAGCAGCACAAGCAGTAGCACAATTAGCCATATC
TCTAACAGTAATATTAGAAAATTTCAAAGTACCATAAATACCACCAGCAACACAAATTCTCAAACAAGCC
CAATAATCTTCATTTCTTCTTTCCAATTTTCTAGAAGACAATTTAGTATTACATTTAACAATATGATCTG
GATTTCTAGTAGAAGAATCTTGAATTTGAGCCATTAGAGACCAAGTTCCATCCCAATGGCGCGCCGAGCT
TGGCTCGAGCATGGTCATAGCTGTTTCCTGTGTGAAATTGTTATCCGCTCACAATTCCACACAACATACG
AGCCGGAAGCATAAAGTGTAAAGCCTGGGGTGCCTAATGAGTGAGCTAACTCACATTAATTGCGTTGCGC
TCACTGCCCGCTTTCCAGTCGGGAAACCTGTCGTGCCAGCTGCATTAATGAATCGGCCAACGCGCGGGGA
GAGGCGGTTTGCGTATTGGGCGCTCTTCCGCTTCCTCGCTCACTGACTCGCTGCGCTCGGTCGTTCGGCT
GCGGCGAGCGGTATCAGCTCACTCAAAGGCGGTAATACGGTTATCCACAGAATCAGGGGATAACGCAGGA
AAGAACATGTGAGCAAAAGGCCAGCAAAAGGCCAGGAACCGTAAAAAGGCCGCGTTGCTGGCGTTTTTCC
ATAGGCTCCGCCCCCCTGACGAGCATCACAAAAATCGACGCTCAAGTCAGAGGTGGCGAAACCCGACAGG
ACTATAAAGATACCAGGCGTTTCCCCCTGGAAGCTCCCTCGTGCGCTCTCCTGTTCCGACCCTGCCGCTT
ACCGGATACCTGTCCGCCTTTCTCCCTTCGGGAAGCGTGGCGCTTTCTCATAGCTCACGCTGTAGGTATC
TCAGTTCGGTGTAGGTCGTTCGCTCCAAGCTGGGCTGTGTGCACGAACCCCCCGTTCAGCCCGACCGCTG
CGCCTTATCCGGTAACTATCGTCTTGAGTCCAACCCGGTAAGACACGACTTATCGCCACTGGCAGCAGCC
ACTGGTAACAGGATTAGCAGAGCGAGGTATGTAGGCGGTGCTACAGAGTTCTTGAAGTGGTGGCCTAACT
ACGGCTACACTAGAAGAACAGTATTTGGTATCTGCGCTCTGCTGAAGCCAGTTACCTTCGGAAAAAGAGT
TGGTAGCTCTTGATCCGGCAAACAAACCACCGCTGGTAGCGGTGGTTTTTTTGTTTGCAAGCAGCAGATT
ACGCGCAGAAAAAAAGGATCTCAAGAAGATCCTTTGATCTTTTCTACGGGGTCTGACGCTCAGTGGAACG
AAAACTCACGTTAAGGGATTTTGGTCATGAGATTATCAAAAAGGATCTTCACCTAGATCCTTTTAAATTA
AAAATGAAGTTTTAAATCAATCTAAAGTATATATGAGTAAACTTGGTCTGACAGTTAGAAAAACTCATCG
AGCATCAAATGAAACTGCAATTTATTCATATCAGGATTATCAATACCATATTTTTGAAAAAGCCGTTTCT
GTAATGAAGGAGAAAACTCACCGAGGCAGTTCCATAGGATGGCAAGATCCTGGTATCGGTCTGCGATTCC
GACTCGTCCAACATCAATACAACCTATTAATTTCCCCTCGTCAAAAATAAGGTTATCAAGTGAGAAATCA
CCATGAGTGACGACTGAATCCGGTGAGAATGGCAAAAGTTTATGCATTTCTTTCCAGACTTGTTCAACAG
GCCAGCCATTACGCTCGTCATCAAAATCACTCGCATCAACCAAACCGTTATTCATTCGTGATTGCGCCTG
AGCGAGACGAAATACGCGATCGCTGTTAAAAGGACAATTACAAACAGGAATCGAATGCAACCGGCGCAGG
AACACTGCCAGCGCATCAACAATATTTTCACCTGAATCAGGATATTCTTCTAATACCTGGAATGCTGTTT
TCCCAGGGATCGCAGTGGTGAGTAACCATGCATCATCAGGAGTACGGATAAAATGCTTGATGGTCGGAAG
AGGCATAAATTCCGTCAGCCAGTTTAGTCTGACCATCTCATCTGTAACATCATTGGCAACGCTACCTTTG
CCATGTTTCAGAAACAACTCTGGCGCATCGGGCTTCCCATACAATCGATAGATTGTCGCACCTGATTGCC
CGACATTATCGCGAGCCCATTTATACCCATATAAATCAGCATCCATGTTGGAATTTAATCGCGGCCTAGA
GCAAGACGTTTCCCGTTGAATATGGCTCATACTCTTCCTTTTTCAATATTATTGAAGCATTTATCAGGGT
TATTGTCTCATGAGCGGATACATATTTGAATGTATTTAGAAAAATAAACAAATAGGGGTTCCGCGCACAT
TTCCCCGAAAAGTGCCACCTGACGTCTAAGAAACCATTATTATCATGACATTAACCTATAAAAATAGGCG
TATCACGAGGCCCTTTCGTC
