>Addgene plasmid #121379 | pUC57-Kan_TH16_ms119_72 | depositor partial sequence | sequence record 231010 | TH16_AVR-Pimk1_72
TTGGTCTCTAATGGCTCAAATTCAAGATTCTTCTACTAGAAATCCAGATCATATTGTTAAATGTAATACT
AAATTGTCTTCTAGAAAATTGGAAAGAAGAAATGAAGATTATTGGGCTTGTTTGAGAATTTGTGTTGCTG
GTGGTATTTATGGTACTTTGAAATTTTCTAATATTACTGTTAGAGATATGGCTAATTGTGCTACTGCTTG
TGCTGCTGTTTTTGGTTGTCCAAATATTTGAGCTTAGAGACCAA
