>Addgene plasmid #121379 | pUC57-Kan_TH16_ms119_72 | depositor partial sequence | sequence record 231011 | empty_vector
TCGCGCGTTTCGGTGATGACGGTGAAAACCTCTGACACATGCAGCTCCCGGAGACGGTCACAGCTTGTCT
GTAAGCGGATGCCGGGAGCAGACAAGCCCGTCAGGGCGCGTCAGCGGGTGTTGGCGGGTGTCGGGGCTGG
CTTAACTATGCGGCATCAGAGCAGATTGTACTGAGAGTGCACCATATGCGGTGTGAAATACCGCACAGAT
GCGTAAGGAGAAAATACCGCATCAGGCGCCATTCGCCATTCAGGCTGCGCAACTGTTGGGAAGGGCGATC
GGTGCGGGCCTCTTCGCTATTACGCCAGCTGGCGAAAGGGGGATGTGCTGCAAGGCGATTAAGTTGGGTA
ACGCCAGGGTTTTCCCAGTCACGACGTTGTAAAACGACGGCCAGTGAATTGACGCGTATTGGGATATCCC
AATGGCGCGCCGAGCTTGGCTCGAGCATGGTCATAGCTGTTTCCTGTGTGAAATTGTTATCCGCTCACAA
TTCCACACAACATACGAGCCGGAAGCATAAAGTGTAAAGCCTGGGGTGCCTAATGAGTGAGCTAACTCAC
ATTAATTGCGTTGCGCTCACTGCCCGCTTTCCAGTCGGGAAACCTGTCGTGCCAGCTGCATTAATGAATC
GGCCAACGCGCGGGGAGAGGCGGTTTGCGTATTGGGCGCTCTTCCGCTTCCTCGCTCACTGACTCGCTGC
GCTCGGTCGTTCGGCTGCGGCGAGCGGTATCAGCTCACTCAAAGGCGGTAATACGGTTATCCACAGAATC
AGGGGATAACGCAGGAAAGAACATGTGAGCAAAAGGCCAGCAAAAGGCCAGGAACCGTAAAAAGGCCGCG
TTGCTGGCGTTTTTCCATAGGCTCCGCCCCCCTGACGAGCATCACAAAAATCGACGCTCAAGTCAGAGGT
GGCGAAACCCGACAGGACTATAAAGATACCAGGCGTTTCCCCCTGGAAGCTCCCTCGTGCGCTCTCCTGT
TCCGACCCTGCCGCTTACCGGATACCTGTCCGCCTTTCTCCCTTCGGGAAGCGTGGCGCTTTCTCATAGC
TCACGCTGTAGGTATCTCAGTTCGGTGTAGGTCGTTCGCTCCAAGCTGGGCTGTGTGCACGAACCCCCCG
TTCAGCCCGACCGCTGCGCCTTATCCGGTAACTATCGTCTTGAGTCCAACCCGGTAAGACACGACTTATC
GCCACTGGCAGCAGCCACTGGTAACAGGATTAGCAGAGCGAGGTATGTAGGCGGTGCTACAGAGTTCTTG
AAGTGGTGGCCTAACTACGGCTACACTAGAAGAACAGTATTTGGTATCTGCGCTCTGCTGAAGCCAGTTA
CCTTCGGAAAAAGAGTTGGTAGCTCTTGATCCGGCAAACAAACCACCGCTGGTAGCGGTGGTTTTTTTGT
TTGCAAGCAGCAGATTACGCGCAGAAAAAAAGGATCTCAAGAAGATCCTTTGATCTTTTCTACGGGGTCT
GACGCTCAGTGGAACGAAAACTCACGTTAAGGGATTTTGGTCATGAGATTATCAAAAAGGATCTTCACCT
AGATCCTTTTAAATTAAAAATGAAGTTTTAAATCAATCTAAAGTATATATGAGTAAACTTGGTCTGACAG
TTAGAAAAACTCATCGAGCATCAAATGAAACTGCAATTTATTCATATCAGGATTATCAATACCATATTTT
TGAAAAAGCCGTTTCTGTAATGAAGGAGAAAACTCACCGAGGCAGTTCCATAGGATGGCAAGATCCTGGT
ATCGGTCTGCGATTCCGACTCGTCCAACATCAATACAACCTATTAATTTCCCCTCGTCAAAAATAAGGTT
ATCAAGTGAGAAATCACCATGAGTGACGACTGAATCCGGTGAGAATGGCAAAAGTTTATGCATTTCTTTC
CAGACTTGTTCAACAGGCCAGCCATTACGCTCGTCATCAAAATCACTCGCATCAACCAAACCGTTATTCA
TTCGTGATTGCGCCTGAGCGAGACGAAATACGCGATCGCTGTTAAAAGGACAATTACAAACAGGAATCGA
ATGCAACCGGCGCAGGAACACTGCCAGCGCATCAACAATATTTTCACCTGAATCAGGATATTCTTCTAAT
ACCTGGAATGCTGTTTTCCCAGGGATCGCAGTGGTGAGTAACCATGCATCATCAGGAGTACGGATAAAAT
GCTTGATGGTCGGAAGAGGCATAAATTCCGTCAGCCAGTTTAGTCTGACCATCTCATCTGTAACATCATT
GGCAACGCTACCTTTGCCATGTTTCAGAAACAACTCTGGCGCATCGGGCTTCCCATACAATCGATAGATT
GTCGCACCTGATTGCCCGACATTATCGCGAGCCCATTTATACCCATATAAATCAGCATCCATGTTGGAAT
TTAATCGCGGCCTAGAGCAAGACGTTTCCCGTTGAATATGGCTCATACTCTTCCTTTTTCAATATTATTG
AAGCATTTATCAGGGTTATTGTCTCATGAGCGGATACATATTTGAATGTATTTAGAAAAATAAACAAATA
GGGGTTCCGCGCACATTTCCCCGAAAAGTGCCACCTGACGTCTAAGAAACCATTATTATCATGACATTAA
CCTATAAAAATAGGCGTATCACGAGGCCCTTTCGTC
