>Addgene plasmid #121379 | pUC57-Kan_TH16_ms119_72 | addgene partial sequence | sequence record 238289 | M13-F20 5'-TGTAAAACGACGGCCAGT-3'
CTTGGTCTCTAAGCTCAAATATTTGGACAACCAAAAACAGCAGCACAAGCAGTAGCACAATTAGCCATAT
CTCTAACAGTAATATTAGAAAATTTCAAAGTACCATAAATACCACCAGCAACACAAATTCTCAAACAAGC
CCAATAATCTTCATTTCTTCTTTCCAATTTTCTAGAAGACAATTTAGTATTACATTTAACAATATGATCT
GGATTTCTAGTAGAAGAATCTTGAATTTGAGCCATTAGAGACCAAGTTCCATCCCAATGGCGCGCCGAGC
TTGGCTCGAGCATGGTCATAGCTGTTTCCTGTGTGAAATTGTTATCCGCTCACAATTCCACACAACATAC
GAGCCGGAAGCATAAAGTGTAAAGCCTGGGGTGCCTAATGAGTGAGCTAACTCACATTAATTGCGTTGCG
CTCACTGCCCGCTTTCCAGTCGGGAAACCTGTCGTGCCAGCTGCATTAATGAATCGGCCAACGCGCGGGG
AGAGGCGGTTTGCGTATTGGGCGCTCTTCCGCTTCCTCGCTCACTGACTCGCTGCGCTCGGTCGTTCGGC
TGCGGCGAGCGGTATCAGCTCACTCAAAGGCGGTAATACGGTTATCCACAGAATCAGGGGATAACGCAGG
AAAGAACATGTGAGCAAAAGGCCAGCAAAAGGCCAGGAACCGTAAAAAGGCCGCGTTGCTGGCGTTTTTC
CATAGGCTCCGCCCCCCTGACGAGCATCACAAAAATCGACGCTCAAGTCAGAGGTGGCGAAACCCGACAG
GACTATAAAGATACCAGGCGTTTCCCCCTGGAAGCTCCCTCGTGCGCTCTCCTGTTCCGACCCTGCCGCT
TACCGGATACCTGTCCGCCTTTCTCCCTTCGGGAAGCGTGGCGCTTTCTCATAGCTCACGCTGTAGGTAT
CTCAGTTCGGTGTAGGTCGTTCGCTCCAAGCTGGGCTGTGTGC
